>Addgene plasmid #30141 | pCAX APLP1 | addgene partial sequence | sequence record 35354 | 30141 with pCAX-F 5'-CAGCTCCTGGGCAACGTGC
TTTGGCAAGAATTCAGGTACCGATAGCTTGCCATGGGGCCCGCCAGCCCCGCTGCTCGCGGTCTAAGTCG
CCGCCCGGGCCAGCCGCCGCTGCCGCTGCTGCTGCCACTATTGCTGCTGCTTCTGCGCGCGCAGCCCGCC
ATCGGGAGCCTGGCCGGTGGGAGCCCCGGCGCGGCCGAGGCCCCGGGGTCGGCCCAGGTGGCTGGACTAT
GCGGGCGCCTAACCCTTCACCGGGACCTGCGCACCGGCCGCTGGGAACCAGACCCACAGCGCTCTCGACG
CTGTCTCCGGGACCCGCAGCGCGTGCTGGAGTACTGCAGACAGATGTACCCGGAGCTGCAGATTGCACGT
GTGGAGCAGGCTACGCAGGCCATCCCCATGGAGCGCTGGTGCGGGGGTTCCCGGAGCGGCAGCTGCGCCC
ACCCCCACCACCAGGTTGTGCCCTTCCGCTGCCTGCCTGGTGAATTTGTGAGTGAGGCCCTGCTGGTGCC
TGAAGGCTGCCGGTTCTTGCACCAGGAGCGCATGGACCAATGTGAGAGTTCAACCCGGAGGCATCAGGAG
GCACAGGAGGCCTGCAGCTCCCAGGGCCTCATCCTGCACGGCTCGGGCATGCTCTTACCCTGTGGCTCGG
ATCGGTTCCGTGGTGTGGAGTATGTGTGCTGTCCCCCTCCAGGGACCCCCGACCCATCTGGGACAGCAGT
TGGTGACCCCTCCA
