[The description below was written by a language model from this plasmid's Addgene catalogue record.]
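Description:
pCAX APLP1 is a mammalian expression plasmid carrying the human amyloid precursor-like protein 1 (APLP1) coding sequence in the pCAX backbone. The insert is recorded as about 2 kb and was placed between EcoRI and NotI sites, both of which remain intact, so the cDNA can be excised or swapped by restriction digestion. The plasmid is propagated in E. coli as a high-copy construct under ampicillin selection. The record does not list the promoter, polyadenylation signal or origin of replication, and no feature table is provided. Vectors of the pCAX family generally drive expression from a CAG-type (CMV enhancer/chicken beta-actin) promoter, but that is not confirmed here. The backbone size is given as 1380 bp, which seems small for a complete mammalian expression vector and should be treated with caution. No epitope tag, fluorescent reporter or mammalian selection marker is noted, so the construct appears to be intended for transient expression of untagged APLP1.

APLP1 is a paralogue of the beta-amyloid precursor protein (APP), sharing its type I transmembrane architecture but lacking the amyloid-beta sequence. The associated publication concerns the role of APP in neuronal migration, studied by in utero RNA interference in the developing brain. In that context, a plasmid like this would plausibly be used to overexpress an APP family member in neurons or cultured cells, for example to test whether APLP1 can substitute functionally for APP after knockdown. However, the record does not describe the specific experiments performed with it.
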