Addgene plasmid #30141: pCAX APLP1
Depositing lab: Dennis Selkoe & Tracy Young-Pearse. Depositing organization: Brigham and Women's Hospital. Publication: A critical function for beta-amyloid precursor protein in neuronal migration revealed by in utero RNA interference. Young-Pearse TL, Bai J, Chang R, Zheng JB, LoTurco JJ, Selkoe DJ. J Neurosci. 2007 Dec 26. 27(52):14459-69. 10.1523/JNEUROSCI.4701-07.2007 PubMed 18160654.
Backbone
  Vector backbone: pCAX
  Backbone size w/o insert (bp): 1380
  Vector type: Mammalian Expression
Growth in bacteria
  Bacterial resistance: Ampicillin, 100 μg/mL
  Growth temperature: 37°C
  Growth strain: DH5alpha
  Copy number: High Copy
Gene/Insert
  Gene/Insert name: Amyloid Precursor Like Protein 1 (alt name: APLP1)
  Species: H. sapiens (human)
  Insert size (bp): 2000
  Entrez Gene: APLP1 (a.k.a. APLP)
  Cloning method: Restriction Enzyme; 5′ cloning site EcoRI (not destroyed); 3′ cloning site NotI (not destroyed)
  Sequencing primers: 5′ N/A
Terms and licenses: Academic/Nonprofit Terms; Industry Terms: Not Available to Industry
How to cite: pCAX APLP1 was a gift from Dennis Selkoe & Tracy Young-Pearse (Addgene plasmid # 30141 ; http://n2t.net/addgene:30141 ; RRID:Addgene_30141)
